>Addgene plasmid #144787 | TFORF3311 | addgene full sequence | sequence record 391511 | Addgene NGS Result
TTAATGTAGTCTTATGCAATACTCTTGTAGTCTTGCAACATGGTAACGATGAGTTAGCAACATGCCTTAC
AAGGAGAGAAAAAGCACCGTGCATGCCGATTGGTGGAAGTAAGGTGGTACGATCGTGCCTTATTAGGAAG
GCAACAGACGGGTCTGACATGGATTGGACGAACCACTGAATTGCCGCATTGCAGAGATATTGTATTTAAG
TGCCTAGCTCGATACATAAACGGGTCTCTCTGGTTAGACCAGATCTGAGCCTGGGAGCTCTCTGGCTAAC
TAGGGAACCCACTGCTTAAGCCTCAATAAAGCTTGCCTTGAGTGCTTCAAGTAGTGTGTGCCCGTCTGTT
GTGTGACTCTGGTAACTAGAGATCCCTCAGACCCTTTTAGTCAGTGTGGAAAATCTCTAGCAGTGGCGCC
CGAACAGGGACTTGAAAGCGAAAGGGAAACCAGAGGAGCTCTCTCGACGCAGGACTCGGCTTGCTGAAGC
GCGCACGGCAAGAGGCGAGGGGCGGCGACTGGTGAGTACGCCAAAAATTTTGACTAGCGGAGGCTAGAAG
GAGAGAGATGGGTGCGAGAGCGTCAGTATTAAGCGGGGGAGAATTAGATCGCGATGGGAAAAAATTCGGT
TAAGGCCAGGGGGAAAGAAAAAATATAAATTAAAACATATAGTATGGGCAAGCAGGGAGCTAGAACGATT
CGCAGTTAATCCTGGCCTGTTAGAAACATCAGAAGGCTGTAGACAAATACTGGGACAGCTACAACCATCC
CTTCAGACAGGATCAGAAGAACTTAGATCATTATATAATACAGTAGCAACCCTCTATTGTGTGCATCAAA
GGATAGAGATAAAAGACACCAAGGAAGCTTTAGACAAGATAGAGGAAGAGCAAAACAAAAGTAAGACCAC
CGCACAGCAAGCGGCCGCTGATCTTCAGACCTGGAGGAGGAGATATGAGGGACAATTGGAGAAGTGAATT
ATATAAATATAAAGTAGTAAAAATTGAACCATTAGGAGTAGCACCCACCAAGGCAAAGAGAAGAGTGGTG
CAGAGAGAAAAAAGAGCAGTGGGAATAGGAGCTTTGTTCCTTGGGTTCTTGGGAGCAGCAGGAAGCACTA
TGGGCGCAGCGTCAATGACGCTGACGGTACAGGCCAGACAATTATTGTCTGGTATAGTGCAGCAGCAGAA
CAATTTGCTGAGGGCTATTGAGGCGCAACAGCATCTGTTGCAACTCACAGTCTGGGGCATCAAGCAGCTC
CAGGCAAGAATCCTGGCTGTGGAAAGATACCTAAAGGATCAACAGCTCCTGGGGATTTGGGGTTGCTCTG
GAAAACTCATTTGCACCACTGCTGTGCCTTGGAATGCTAGTTGGAGTAATAAATCTCTGGAACAGATTTG
GAATCACACGACCTGGATGGAGTGGGACAGAGAAATTAACAATTACACAAGCTTAATACACTCCTTAATT
GAAGAATCGCAAAACCAGCAAGAAAAGAATGAACAAGAATTATTGGAATTAGATAAATGGGCAAGTTTGT
GGAATTGGTTTAACATAACAAATTGGCTGTGGTATATAAAATTATTCATAATGATAGTAGGAGGCTTGGT
AGGTTTAAGAATAGTTTTTGCTGTACTTTCTATAGTGAATAGAGTTAGGCAGGGATATTCACCATTATCG
TTTCAGACCCACCTCCCAACCCCGAGGGGACCCATGCATTGCATCTCAATTAGTCAGCAACCAGGTGTGG
AAAGTCCCCAGGCTCCCCAGCAGGCAGAAGTATGCAAAGCATGCGTCTCAATTAGTCAGCAACCATAGTC
CCGCCCCTAACTCCGCCCATCCCGCCCCTAACTCCGCCCAGTTCCGCCCATTCTCCGCCCCATGGCTGAC
TAATTTTTTTTATTTATGCAGAGGCCGAGGCCGCCTCGGCCTCTGAGCTATTCCAGAAGTAGTGAGGAGG
CTTTTTTGGAGGCCTAGGCTTTTGCAAAAAGCTTTCTAGAGGTACCACCGGAGCTTACCATGACCGAGTA
CAAGCCCACGGTGCGCCTCGCCACCCGCGACGACGTCCCCAGGGCCGTACGCACCCTCGCCGCCGCGTTC
GCCGACTACCCCGCCACGCGCCACACCGTCGATCCGGACCGCCACATCGAGCGGGTCACCGAGCTGCAAG
AACTCTTCCTCACGCGCGTCGGGCTCGACATCGGCAAGGTGTGGGTCGCGGACGACGGCGCCGCCGTGGC
GGTCTGGACCACGCCGGAGAGCGTCGAAGCGGGGGCGGTGTTCGCCGAGATCGGCCCGCGCATGGCCGAG
TTGAGCGGTTCCCGGCTGGCCGCGCAGCAACAGATGGAAGGCCTCCTGGCGCCGCACCGGCCCAAGGAGC
CCGCGTGGTTCCTGGCCACCGTCGGCGTCTCGCCCGACCACCAGGGCAAGGGTCTGGGCAGCGCCGTCGT
GCTCCCCGGAGTGGAGGCGGCCGAGCGCGCCGGGGTGCCCGCCTTCCTGGAGACCTCCGCGCCCCGCAAC
CTCCCCTTCTACGAGCGGCTCGGCTTCACCGTCACCGCCGACGTCGAGGTGCCCGAAGGACCGCGCACCT
GGTGCATGACCCGCAAGCCCGGTGCCAGTTAACGAATTCTAGATCTTGAGACAAATGGCAGTATTCATCC
ACAATTTTAAAAGAAAAGGGGGGATTGGGGGGTACAGTGCAGGGGAAAGAATAGTAGACATAATAGCAAC
AGACATACAAACTAAAGAATTACAAAAACAAATTACAAAAATTCAAAATTTTCGGGTTTATTACAGGGAC
AGCAGAGATCCACTTTGGCGCCGGCTCGAGGCCTGCAGGTGCAAAGATGGATAAAGTTTTAAACAGAGAG
GAATCTTTGCAGCTAATGGACCTTCTAGGTCTTGAAAGGAGTGGGAATTGGCTCCGGTGCCCGTCAGTGG
GCAGAGCGCACATCGCCCACAGTCCCCGAGAAGTTGGGGGGAGGGGTCGGCAATTGAACCGGTGCCTAGA
GAAGGTGGCGCGGGGTAAACTGGGAAAGTGATGTCGTGTACTGGCTCCGCCTTTTTCCCGAGGGTGGGGG
AGAACCGTATATAAGTGCAGTAGTCGCCGTGAACGTTCTTTTTCGCAACGGGTTTGCCGCCAGAACACAG
GTAAGTGCCGTGTGTGGTTCCCGCGGGCCTGGCCTCTTTACGGGTTATGGCCCTTGCGTGCCTTGAATTA
CTTCCACCTGGCTGCAGTACGTGATTCTTGATCCCGAGCTTCGGGTTGGAAGTGGGTGGGAGAGTTCGAG
GCCTTGCGCTTAAGGAGCCCCTTCGCCTCGTGCTTGAGTTGAGGCCTGGCCTGGGCGCTGGGGCCGCCGC
GTGCGAATCTGGTGGCACCTTCGCGCCTGTCTCGCTGCTTTCGATAAGTCTCTAGCCATTTAAAATTTTT
GATGACCTGCTGCGACGCTTTTTTTCTGGCAAGATAGTCTTGTAAATGCGGGCCAAGATCTGCACACTGG
TATTTCGGTTTTTGGGGCCGCGGGCGGCGACGGGGCCCGTGCGTCCCAGCGCACATGTTCGGCGAGGCGG
GGCCTGCGAGCGCGGCCACCGAGAATCGGACGGGGGTAGTCTCAAGCTGGCCGGCCTGCTCTGGTGCCTG
GCCTCGCGCCGCCGTGTATCGCCCCGCCCTGGGCGGCAAGGCTGGCCCGGTCGGCACCAGTTGCGTGAGC
GGAAAGATGGCCGCTTCCCGGCCCTGCTGCAGGGAGCTCAAAATGGAGGACGCGGCGCTCGGGAGAGCGG
GCGGGTGAGTCACCCACACAAAGGAAAAGGGCCTTTCCGTCCTCAGCCGTCGCTTCATGTGACTCCACGG
AGTACCGGGCGCCGTCCAGGCACCTCGATTAGTTCTCGAGCTTTTGGAGTACGTCGTCTTTAGGTTGGGG
GGAGGGGTTTTATGCGATGGAGTTTCCCCACACTGAGTGGGTGGAGACTGAAGTTAGGCCAGCTTGGCAC
TTGATGTAATTCTCCTTGGAATTTGCCCTTTTTGAGTTTGGATCTTGGTTCATTCTCAAGCCTCAGACAG
TGGTTCAAAGTTTTTTTCTTCCATTTCAGGTGTCGTGAGGCTAGCATCGATTGATCAACAAGTTTGTACA
AAAAAGTTGGCATGGAGCTGGAATTGGATGCTGGTGACCAAGACCTGCTGGCCTTCCTGCTAGAGGAAAG
TGGAGATTTGGGGACGGCACCCGATGAGGCCGTGAGGGCCCCACTGGACTGGGCGCTGCCGCTTTCTGAG
GTACCGAGCGACTGGGAAGTAGATGATTTGCTGTGCTCCCTGCTGAGTCCCCCAGCGTCGTTGAACATTC
TCAGCTCCTCCAACCCCTGCCTTGTCCACCATGACCACACCTACTCCCTCCCACGGGAAACTGTCTCTAT
GGATCTAGAGAGTGAGAGCTGTAGAAAAGAGGGGACCCAGATGACTCCACAGCATATGGAGGAGCTGGCA
GAGCAGGAGATTGCTAGGCTAGTACTGACAGATGAGGAGAAGAGTCTATTGGAGAAGGAGGGGCTTATTC
TGCCTGAGACACTTCCTCTCACTAAGACAGAGGAACAAATTCTGAAACGTGTGCGGAGGAAGATTCGAAA
TAAAAGATCTGCTCAAGAGAGCCGCAGGAAAAAGAAGGTGTATGTTGGGGGTTTAGAGAGCAGGGTCTTG
AAATACACAGCCCAGAATATGGAGCTTCAGAACAAAGTACAGCTTCTGGAGGAACAGAATTTGTCCCTTC
TAGATCAACTGAGGAAACTCCAGGCCATGGTGATTGAGATATCAAACAAAACCAGCAGCAGCAGCACCTG
CATCTTGGTCCTACTAGTCTCCTTCTGCCTCCTCCTTGTACCTGCTATGTACTCCTCTGACACAAGGGGG
AGCCTGCCAGCTGAGCATGGAGTGTTGTCCCGCCAGCTTCGTGCCCTCCCCAGTGAGGACCCTTACCAGC
TGGAGCTGCCTGCCCTGCAGTCAGAAGTGCCGAAAGACAGCACACACCAGTGGTTGGACGGCTCAGACTG
TGTACTCCAGGCCCCTGGCAACACTTCCTGCCTGCTGCATTACATGCCTCAGGCTCCCAGTGCAGAGCCT
CCCCTGGAGTGGCCATTCCCTGACCTCTTCTCAGAGCCTCTCTGCCGAGGTCCCATCCTCCCCCTGCAGG
CAAATCTCACAAGGAAGGGAGGATGGCTTCCTACTGGTAGCCCCTCTGTCATTTTGCAGGACAGATACTC
AGGCTACCCAACTTTCTTGTACAAAGTGGTTGATATCGGTAAGCCTATCCCTAACCCTCTCCTCGGTCTC
GATTCTACGTAGTAATGAACTAGTCCGTAACTTGAAAGTATTTCGATTTCTTGGCTTTATATATCTTGTG
GAAAGGACGATACCGACCCATTTGTCCGGCCCGAACGCGTTAAGTCGACAATCAACCTCTGGATTACAAA
ATTTGTGAAAGATTGACTGGTATTCTTAACTATGTTGCTCCTTTTACGCTATGTGGATACGCTGCTTTAA
TGCCTTTGTATCATGCTATTGCTTCCCGTATGGCTTTCATTTTCTCCTCCTTGTATAAATCCTGGTTGCT
GTCTCTTTATGAGGAGTTGTGGCCCGTTGTCAGGCAACGTGGCGTGGTGTGCACTGTGTTTGCTGACGCA
ACCCCCACTGGTTGGGGCATTGCCACCACCTGTCAGCTCCTTTCCGGGACTTTCGCTTTCCCCCTCCCTA
TTGCCACGGCGGAACTCATCGCCGCCTGCCTTGCCCGCTGCTGGACAGGGGCTCGGCTGTTGGGCACTGA
CAATTCCGTGGTGTTGTCGGGGAAATCATCGTCCTTTCCTTGGCTGCTCGCCTGTGTTGCCACCTGGATT
CTGCGCGGGACGTCCTTCTGCTACGTCCCTTCGGCCCTCAATCCAGCGGACCTTCCTTCCCGCGGCCTGC
TGCCGGCTCTGCGGCCTCTTCCGCGTCTTCGCCTTCGCCCTCAGACGAGTCGGATCTCCCTTTGGGCCGC
CTCCCCGCGTCGACTTTAAGACCAATGACTTACAAGGCAGCTGTAGATCTTAGCCACTTTTTAAAAGAAA
AGGGGGGACTGGAAGGGCTAATTCACTCCCAACGAAGACAAGATCTGCTTTTTGCTTGTACTGGGTCTCT
CTGGTTAGACCAGATCTGAGCCTGGGAGCTCTCTGGCTAACTAGGGAACCCACTGCTTAAGCCTCAATAA
AGCTTGCCTTGAGTGCTTCAAGTAGTGTGTGCCCGTCTGTTGTGTGACTCTGGTAACTAGAGATCCCTCA
GACCCTTTTAGTCAGTGTGGAAAATCTCTAGCAGTACGTATAGTAGTTCATGTCATCTTATTATTCAGTA
TTTATAACTTGCAAAGAAATGAATATCAGAGAGTGAGAGGAACTTGTTTATTGCAGCTTATAATGGTTAC
AAATAAAGCAATAGCATCACAAATTTCACAAATAAAGCATTTTTTTCACTGCATTCTAGTTGTGGTTTGT
CCAAACTCATCAATGTATCTTATCATGTCTGGCTCTAGCTATCCCGCCCCTAACTCCGCCCATCCCGCCC
CTAACTCCGCCCAGTTCCGCCCATTCTCCGCCCCATGGCTGACTAATTTTTTTTATTTATGCAGAGGCCG
AGGCCGCCTCGGCCTCTGAGCTATTCCAGAAGTAGTGAGGAGGCTTTTTTGGAGGCCTAGGGACGTACCC
AATTCGCCCTATAGTGAGTCGTATTACGCGCGCTCACTGGCCGTCGTTTTACAACGTCGTGACTGGGAAA
ACCCTGGCGTTACCCAACTTAATCGCCTTGCAGCACATCCCCCTTTCGCCAGCTGGCGTAATAGCGAAGA
GGCCCGCACCGATCGCCCTTCCCAACAGTTGCGCAGCCTGAATGGCGAATGGG
[124 nt withheld, positions 6914-7037]
C
[91 nt withheld, positions 7039-7129]
A
[49 nt withheld, positions 7131-7179]
CCTTTGACGTTGGAGTCCACGTTCTTT
[37 nt withheld, positions 7207-7243]
ACCCTATCTCGGTCTATTCTTTTGATTTATAAGGGATTTTGCCGATTTCGGCCTATTGGTTAAAAAATGA
GCTGATTTAACAAAAATTTAACGCGAATTTTAACAAAATATTAACGCTTACAATTTAGGTGGCACTTTTC
GGGGAAATGTGCGCGGAACCCCTATTTGTTTATTTTTCTAAATACATTCAAATATGTATCCGCTCATGAG
ACAATAACCCTGATAAATGCTTCAATAATATTGAAAAAGGAAGAGTATGAGTATTCAACATTTCCGTGTC
GCCCTTATTCCCTTTTTTGCGGCATTTTGCCTTCCTGTTTTTGCTCACCCAGAAACGCTGGTGAAAGTAA
AAGATGCTGAAGATCAGTTGGGTGCACGAGTGGGTTACATCGAACTGGATCTCAACAGCGGTAAGATCCT
TGAGAGTTTTCGCCCCGAAGAACGTTTTCCAATGATGAGCACTTTTAAAGTTCTGCTATGTGGCGCGGTA
TTATCCCGTATTGACGCCGGGCAAGAGCAACTCGGTCGCCGCATACACTATTCTCAGAATGACTTGGTTG
AGTACTCACCAGTCACAGAAAAGCATCTTACGGATGGCATGACAGTAAGAGAATTATGCAGTGCTGCCAT
AACCATGAGTGATAACACTGCGGCCAACTTACTTCTGACAACGATCGGAGGACCGAAGGAGCTAACCGCT
TTTTTGCACAACATGGGGGATCATGTAACTCGCCTTGATCGTTGGGAACCGGAGCTGAATGAAGCCATAC
CAAACGACGAGCGTGACACCACGATGCCTGTAGCAATGGCAACAACGTTGCGCAAACTATTAACTGGCGA
ACTACTTACTCTAGCTTCCCGGCAACAATTAATAGACTGGATGGAGGCGGATAAAGTTGCAGGACCACTT
CTGCGCTCGGCCCTTCCGGCTGGCTGGTTTATTGCTGATAAATCTGGAGCCGGTGAGCGTGGGTCTCGCG
GTATCATTGCAGCACTGGGGCCAGATGGTAAGCCCTCCCGTATCGTAGTTATCTACACGACGGGGAGTCA
GGCAACTATGGATGAACGAAATAGACAGATCGCTGAGATAGGTGCCTCACTGATTAAGCATTGGTAACTG
TCAGACCAAGTTTACTCATATATACTTTAGATTGATTTAAAACTTCATTTTTAATTTAAAAGGATCTAGG
TGAAGATCCTTTTTGATAATCTCATGACCAAAATCCCTTAACGTGAGTTTTCGTTCCACTGAGCGTCAGA
CCCCGTAGAAAAGATCAAAGGATCTTCTTGAGATCCTTTTTTTCTGCGCGTAATCTGCTGCTTGCAAACA
AAAAAACCACCGCTACCAGCGGTGGTTTGTTTGCCGGATCAAGAGCTACCAACTCTTTTTCCGAAGGTAA
CTGGCTTCAGCAGAGCGCAGATACCAAATACTGTTCTTCTAGTGTAGCCGTAGTTAGGCCACCACTTCAA
GAACTCTGTAGCACCGCCTACATACCTCGCTCTGCTAATCCTGTTACCAGTGGCTGCTGCCAGTGGCGAT
AAGTCGTGTCTTACCGGGTTGGACTCAAGACGATAGTTACCGGATAAGGCGCAGCGGTCGGGCTGAACGG
GGGGTTCGTGCACACAGCCCAGCTTGGAGCGAACGACCTACACCGAACTGAGATACCTACAGCGTGAGCT
ATGAGAAAGCGCCACGCTTCCCGAAGGGAGAAAGGCGGACAGGTATCCGGTAAGCGGCAGGGTCGGAACA
GGAGAGCGCACGAGGGAGCTTCCAGGGGGAAACGCCTGGTATCTTTATAGTCCTGTCGGGTTTCGCCACC
TCTGACTTGAGCGTCGATTTTTGTGATGCTCGTCAGGGGGGCGGAGCCTATGGAAAAACGCCAGCAACGC
GGCCTTTTTACGGTTCCTGGCCTTTTGCTGGCCTTTTGCTCACATGTTCTTTCCTGCGTTATCCCCTGAT
TCTGTGGATAACCGTATTACCGCCTTTGAGTGAGCTGATACCGCTCGCCGCAGCCGAACGACCGAGCGCA
GCGAGTCAGTGAGCGAGGAAGCGGAAGAGCGCCCAATACGCAAACCGCCTCTCCCCGCGCGTTGGCCGAT
TCATTAATGCAGCTGGCACGACAGGTTTCCCGACTGGAAAGCGGGCAGTGAGCGCAACGCAATTAATGTG
AGTTAGCTCACTCATTAGGCACCCCAGGCTTTACACTTTATGCTTCCGGCTCGTATGTTGTGTGGAATTG
TGAGCGGATAACAATTTCACACAGGAAACAGCTATGACCATGATTACGCCAAGCGCGCAATTAACCCTCA
CTAAAGGGAACAAAAGCTGGAGCTGCAAGC
Features (pLannotate 1.2.2; 34 found; start..end, strand, type, name):
      5..231     +  promoter       RSV promoter: Rous sarcoma virus enhancer/promoter
    232..412     +  LTR            5' LTR (truncated): truncated 5' long terminal repeat (LTR) from HIV-1
    459..584     +  misc_feature   HIV-1 Ψ: packaging signal of human immunodeficiency virus type 1
    568..931     +  CDS            HIV-1 gag (fragment): gag protein from human immunodeficiency virus 1; gag
   1077..1310    +  misc_feature   RRE: The Rev response element (RRE) of HIV-1 allows for Rev-dependent mRNA export from the nucleus to the cytoplasm.
   1687..1713    +  CDS            Rev (fragment): human immunodeficiency virus 1 (HIV-1) Rev protein; rev; enhances nuclear export of unspliced and incompletely spliced viral mRNAs
   1720..1743    +  promoter       SV40 promoter (fragment): SV40 early promoter
   1744..1815    +  promoter       SV40 promoter (fragment): SV40 enhancer and early promoter
   1839..1974    +  rep_origin     SV40 ori: SV40 origin of replication
   2020..2616    +  CDS            PuroR (fragment): puromycin N-acetyltransferase; pac from Streptomyces; confers resistance to puromycin
   2665..2782    +  misc_feature   cPPT/CTS: central polypurine tract and central termination sequence of HIV-1
   2847..2913    +  CDS            small t antigen (fragment): SV40 (simian virus 40) small t antigen
   2920..4098    +  promoter       EF-1α promoter: strong constitutive promoter for human elongation factor EF-1α
   4119..4136    +  protein_bind   attB1 (fragment): mutant version of attB; core recombination site for the Gateway® BP reaction BP Clonase™
   4142..5254    +  CDS            CREB3: CREB3_HUMAN - Also known as LZIP. Experimental evidence at protein level: Swiss-Prot protein existence level 1. [Processed cyclic AMP-responsive element-binding protein 3]: (Microbial infection) It's transcriptional activity is inhibited by CREBZF in a HCFC1-dependent manner, by the viral transactivator HCV core protein. From Homo sapiens (Human).
   5256..5280    -  protein_bind   attB2: mutant version of attB; recombination site for the Gateway® BP reaction BP Clonase™
   5288..5329    +  CDS            V5 tag: epitope tag from simian virus 5
   5345..5398    +  promoter       U6 promoter (fragment): RNA polymerase III promoter for human U6 snRNA
   5440..6028    +  misc_feature   WPRE: woodchuck hepatitis virus posttranscriptional regulatory element
   6079..6098    +  misc_feature   cPPT/CTS (fragment): central polypurine tract and central termination sequence of HIV-1
   6100..6333    +  LTR            3' LTR (ΔU3): self-inactivating 3' long terminal repeat (LTR) from HIV-1
   6411..6532    +  polyA_signal   SV40 poly(A) signal: SV40 polyadenylation signal
   6572..6707    +  rep_origin     SV40 ori: SV40 origin of replication
   6728..6746    -  promoter       T7 promoter: promoter for bacteriophage T7 RNA polymerase
   6754..6909    +  CDS            lacZα (fragment): LacZα fragment of β-galactosidase; lacZ fragment
   6914..7342    +  rep_origin     f1 ori (sequence partly withheld): f1 bacteriophage origin of replication; arrow indicates direction of (+) strand synthesis
   7395..7499    +  promoter       AmpR promoter: bla
   7500..8360    +  CDS            AmpR: β-lactamase; bla; confers resistance to ampicillin, carbenicillin, and related antibiotics
   8531..9119    +  rep_origin     ori: high-copy-number ColE1/pMB1/pBR322/pUC origin of replication
   9302..9394    +  CDS            lacI (fragment): lac repressor; lacI; The lac repressor binds to the lac operator to inhibit transcription in E. coli. This inhibition can be relieved by adding lactose or isopropyl-β-D-thiogalactopyranoside (IPTG).
   9407..9428    +  protein_bind   CAP binding site: CAP binding activates transcription in the presence of cAMP. E. coli catabolite activator protein
   9443..9473    +  promoter       lac promoter: promoter for the E. coli lac operon
   9481..9497    +  protein_bind   lac operator: The lac repressor binds to the lac operator to inhibit transcription in E. coli. This inhibition can be relieved by adding lactose or isopropyl-β-D-thiogalactopyranoside (IPTG). lac repressor encoded by lacI
   9542..9560    +  promoter       T3 promoter: promoter for bacteriophage T3 RNA polymerase
