[The description below was written by a language model from this plasmid's Addgene catalogue record and pLannotate feature annotations shown in this document.]
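Description:
TFORF3311 is a lentiviral mammalian expression plasmid built on the pLX_TRC317 backbone from the Broad Institute Genetic Perturbation Platform. It carries the human CREB3 open reading frame (also known as LUMAN or LZIP) as one member of a barcoded transcription factor ORF collection. It is maintained in E. coli through a high-copy ColE1/pUC-type origin and an ampicillin resistance gene, and an f1 origin is also present. The depositor warns that recombination can occur, as is common for plasmids carrying LTR repeats.

The viral portion has a third-generation, self-inactivating layout. An RSV promoter drives a truncated HIV-1 5' LTR, followed by the Ψ packaging signal with a partial gag sequence, the Rev response element, a cPPT/CTS element, WPRE and a ΔU3 3' LTR, with an SV40 polyadenylation signal downstream. Two expression units lie between the LTRs. An SV40 early promoter drives puromycin N-acetyltransferase for selecting transduced cells. A full-length EF-1α promoter drives CREB3, which was introduced by Gateway cloning and is flanked by attB1 and attB2 sites. A V5 epitope follows attB2, giving a C-terminal tag on the protein. WPRE downstream of the cassette is a standard element for raising transcript stability and expression.

According to the record, each construct in the series carries a unique 24-bp barcode so that the overexpressed factor can be identified in pooled screens. The barcode is not annotated in the feature table, so its position cannot be given; a short U6 promoter fragment is annotated between the V5 tag and WPRE. The plasmid is intended for packaging into lentivirus to stably overexpress CREB3 in mammalian cells, individually or in pooled transcription factor screens such as directed differentiation studies.
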