Addgene plasmid #144787: TFORF3311
Purpose: Lentiviral vector for overexpressing transcription factor ORFs with unique 24-bp barcodes. Barcodes facilitate identification of transcription factors in pooled screens.
Depositing lab: Feng Zhang. Depositing organization: Broad Institute. Publication: A transcription factor atlas of directed differentiation. Joung J, Ma S, Tay T, Geiger-Schuller KR, Kirchgatterer PC, Verdine VK, Guo B, Arias-Garcia MA, Allen WE, Singh A, Kuksenko O, Abudayyeh OO, Gootenberg JS, Fu Z, Macrae RK, Buenrostro JD, Regev A, Zhang F. Cell. 2023 Jan 5;186(1):209-229.e26. doi: 10.1016/j.cell.2022.11.026. PubMed 36608654.
Backbone
  Vector backbone: pLX_TRC317
  Backbone manufacturer: Broad Institute Genetic Perturbation Platform
  Backbone size w/o insert (bp): 8264
  Vector type: Mammalian Expression, Lentiviral
  Selectable markers: Puromycin
Growth in bacteria
  Bacterial resistance: Ampicillin, 100 μg/mL
  Growth temperature: 37°C
  Growth strain: NEB Stable
  Copy number: High Copy
Gene/Insert
  Gene/Insert name: CREB3
  Species: H. sapiens (human)
  Insert size (bp): 1319
  Entrez Gene: CREB3 (a.k.a. LUMAN, LZIP, sLZIP)
  Promoter: EF1a
  Tag / fusion protein: V5 (C terminal on insert)
  Cloning method: Gateway Cloning
  Sequencing primers: 5′ GGGTGGAGACTGAAGTTAGGCCAG; 3′ CACATAGCGTAAAAGGAGCAACATAG
Resource information
  A portion of this plasmid was derived from a plasmid made by: Broad Institute Genetic Perturbation Platform
Terms and licenses: Academic/Nonprofit Terms; Industry Terms: Not Available to Industry
Depositor comments: NM_006368.4 Please test multiple small colonies in case of plasmid recombination. To make this collection available in a timely manner, a portion of this collection was not fully sequenced by Addgene. If an Addgene verified full plasmid sequence is not available, please contact us prior to placing an order to request the full sequence.
How to cite: TFORF3311 was a gift from Feng Zhang (Addgene plasmid # 144787 ; http://n2t.net/addgene:144787 ; RRID:Addgene_144787)
