>Addgene plasmid #144787 | TFORF3311 | depositor partial sequence | sequence record 286476 | Insert
ATCGATTGATCAACAAGTTTGTACAAAAAAGTTGGCATGGAGCTGGAATTGGATGCTGGTGACCAAGACC
TGCTGGCCTTCCTGCTAGAGGAAAGTGGAGATTTGGGGACGGCACCCGATGAGGCCGTGAGGGCCCCACT
GGACTGGGCGCTGCCGCTTTCTGAGGTACCGAGCGACTGGGAAGTAGATGATTTGCTGTGCTCCCTGCTG
AGTCCCCCAGCGTCGTTGAACATTCTCAGCTCCTCCAACCCCTGCCTTGTCCACCATGACCACACCTACT
CCCTCCCACGGGAAACTGTCTCTATGGATCTAGAGAGTGAGAGCTGTAGAAAAGAGGGGACCCAGATGAC
TCCACAGCATATGGAGGAGCTGGCAGAGCAGGAGATTGCTAGGCTAGTACTGACAGATGAGGAGAAGAGT
CTATTGGAGAAGGAGGGGCTTATTCTGCCTGAGACACTTCCTCTCACTAAGACAGAGGAACAAATTCTGA
AACGTGTGCGGAGGAAGATTCGAAATAAAAGATCTGCTCAAGAGAGCCGCAGGAAAAAGAAGGTGTATGT
TGGGGGTTTAGAGAGCAGGGTCTTGAAATACACAGCCCAGAATATGGAGCTTCAGAACAAAGTACAGCTT
CTGGAGGAACAGAATTTGTCCCTTCTAGATCAACTGAGGAAACTCCAGGCCATGGTGATTGAGATATCAA
ACAAAACCAGCAGCAGCAGCACCTGCATCTTGGTCCTACTAGTCTCCTTCTGCCTCCTCCTTGTACCTGC
TATGTACTCCTCTGACACAAGGGGGAGCCTGCCAGCTGAGCATGGAGTGTTGTCCCGCCAGCTTCGTGCC
CTCCCCAGTGAGGACCCTTACCAGCTGGAGCTGCCTGCCCTGCAGTCAGAAGTGCCGAAAGACAGCACAC
ACCAGTGGTTGGACGGCTCAGACTGTGTACTCCAGGCCCCTGGCAACACTTCCTGCCTGCTGCATTACAT
GCCTCAGGCTCCCAGTGCAGAGCCTCCCCTGGAGTGGCCATTCCCTGACCTCTTCTCAGAGCCTCTCTGC
CGAGGTCCCATCCTCCCCCTGCAGGCAAATCTCACAAGGAAGGGAGGATGGCTTCCTACTGGTAGCCCCT
CTGTCATTTTGCAGGACAGATACTCAGGCTACCCAACTTTCTTGTACAAAGTGGTTGATATCGGTAAGCC
TATCCCTAACCCTCTCCTCGGTCTCGATTCTACGTAGTAATGAACTAGTCCGTAACTTGAAAGTATTTCG
ATTTCTTGGCTTTATATATCTTGTGGAAAGGACGATACCGACCCATTTGTCCGGCCCGA
