>Addgene plasmid #144787 | TFORF3311 | depositor partial sequence | sequence record 286477 | Barcode
TACCGACCCATTTGTCCGGCCCGA
